>Addgene plasmid #67774 | Kohinoor-H2B/pcDNA3 | addgene partial sequence | sequence record 123330 | CMV-F 5'-CGCAAATGGGCGGTAGGCGTG-3'
CTCTCTGGCTAACTAGAGAACCCACTGCTTACTGGCTTATCGAAATTAATACGACTCACTATAGGGAGAC
CCAAGCTTGGTACCGAGCTCGGATCCCCACCATGAGTGTGATTAAACCAGACATGAAGATCAAGCTGCGT
ATGGAAGGCGCTGTAAATGGACACCCGTTCGCGATTGAAGGAGTTGGCCTTGGGAAGCCTTTCGAGGGAA
AACAGAGTATGGACCTTAAAGTCAAAGAAGGCGGACCTCTGCCTTTCGCCTATGACATCTTGACAATGGC
CTTCTGTTACGGCAACAGGGTATTCGCCAAATACCCAGAAAATATAGTAGATTATTTCAAGCAGTCGTTT
CCTGAGGGCTACTCTTGGGAACGAAGCATGATTTACGAAGACGGGGGCATTTGTATCGCGACAAACGACA
TAACCCTGGATGGTGACTGTTATATCTATGAAATTCGATTTGATGGTGTGAACTTTCCTGCCAATGGTCC
AGTTATGCAGAAGAGGACTGTGAAATGGGAGCCATCCACTGAGAAATTGTATGTGCGTGATGGAGTGCTG
AAGAGCGATGGCAACTACGCTCTGTCGCTTGAAGGAGGTGGCCACTACCGATGTGACTCCAAAACTACTT
ATAAAGCTAAGAAGGTTGTCCAGTTGCCAGACTATCACGATGTGGTCCACCACATTGAGATTAAAAGCCA
CGACAGAGATTACAGTAATGTTAATCTGCATGAGCATGCCGAAGCGCATTCTGGGCTGCCGAGGCAGGCC
AAGGAATTCATGCCG
