>Addgene plasmid #67774 | Kohinoor-H2B/pcDNA3 | addgene partial sequence | sequence record 123332 | BGH-rev 5'-TAGAAGGCACAGTCGAGG-3'
CTATAGAATAGGGCCCTCTAGATGCATGCTCGAGTTA
[375 nt withheld, positions 38-412]
CATGAATTCCTTGGCCTGCCTCGGCAGCCCAGAATGCGCTTCGGCATGCTCATGCAGATTAACATTACTG
TAATCTCTGTCGTGGCTTTTAATCTCAATGTGGTGGACCACATCGTGATAGTCTGGCAACTGGACAACCT
TCTTAGCTTTATAAGTAGTTTTGGAGTCACATCGGTAGTGGCCACCTCCTTCAAGCGACAGAGCGTAGTT
GCCATCGCTCTTCAGCACTCCATCACGCACATACAATTTCTCAGTGGATGGCTCCCATTTCACAGTCCTC
TTCTGCATAACTGGACCATTGGCAGGAAAGTTCACACCATCAAATCGAATTTCATAGATATAACAGTCAC
CATCCAGGGTTATGTCGTTTGTCGCGATACAAATGCCC
