[The description below was written by a language model from this plasmid's Addgene catalogue record.]
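Description:
Kohinoor-H2B/pcDNA3 is a mammalian expression plasmid built on the Invitrogen pcDNA3 backbone. It is propagated in E. coli as a high-copy plasmid under ampicillin selection. No feature table accompanies the record, so other backbone elements, such as any mammalian selection marker or polyadenylation signal, are not documented here and can only be presumed from the standard pcDNA3 design.

The payload is Kohinoor, a synthetic 675 bp coding sequence for a fluorescent protein, placed under the control of the CMV promoter, a strong constitutive promoter for expression in mammalian cells. The insert was introduced by restriction cloning between BamHI and XhoI sites, though the record does not say whether those sites remain intact. Kohinoor is fused at its C terminus to histone H2B, a core nucleosome component, so the fluorescent signal is directed to chromatin and marks the nucleus. The species origin of the H2B partner and any linker between the two parts are not stated.

According to the associated publication, Kohinoor is a fast, positively photoswitchable fluorescent protein developed for RESOLFT super-resolution nanoscopy at very low laser power. In positive photoswitching, the light that excites fluorescence also drives the protein into its fluorescent on state. This construct therefore provides a chromatin-targeted version of the probe, suited to transfecting cultured mammalian cells in order to image nuclear and chromatin structure, and to evaluating the switching behaviour of Kohinoor on a well-defined subcellular target.
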