Addgene plasmid #67774: Kohinoor-H2B/pcDNA3
Purpose: Histon2B-targetted Kohinoor for mammalian cell expression
Depositing lab: Takeharu Nagai. Depositing organization: The University of Osaka. Publication: A fast- and positively photoswitchable fluorescent protein for ultralow-laser-power RESOLFT nanoscopy. Tiwari DK, Arai Y, Yamanaka M, Matsuda T, Agetsuma M, Nakano M, Fujita K, Nagai T. Nat Methods. 2015 Jun;12(6):515-8. doi: 10.1038/nmeth.3362. Epub 2015 Apr 20. PubMed 25894946.
Backbone
  Vector backbone: pcDNA3
  Backbone manufacturer: Invitrogen
  Vector type: Mammalian Expression
Growth in bacteria
  Bacterial resistance: Ampicillin, 100 μg/mL
  Growth temperature: 37°C
  Growth strain: XL10 Gold
  Copy number: High Copy
Gene/Insert
  Gene/Insert name: Kohinoor
  Species: Synthetic
  Insert size (bp): 675
  GenBank ID: AB935555
  Promoter: CMV
  Tag / fusion protein: H2B (C terminal on insert)
  Cloning method: Restriction Enzyme; 5′ cloning site BamHI (unknown if destroyed); 3′ cloning site XhoI (unknown if destroyed)
  Sequencing primers: 5′ GAAATTAATACGACTCACTATAGGG; 3′ TAGAAGGCACAGTCGAGG
Terms and licenses: Academic/Nonprofit Terms; Industry Terms: Not Available to Industry
How to cite: Kohinoor-H2B/pcDNA3 was a gift from Takeharu Nagai (Addgene plasmid # 67774 ; http://n2t.net/addgene:67774 ; RRID:Addgene_67774)
